>Addgene plasmid #239860 | pLKO.1 puro-shGPR43-1 | depositor full sequence | sequence record 472381 | pLKO.1 puro-shGPR43-1 sequence 7086 bps
TTGGGGTTGCGCCTTTTCCAAGGCAGCCCTGGGTTTGCGCAGGGACGCGGCTGCTCTGGGCGTGGTTCCG
GGAAACGCAGCGGCGCCGACCCTGGGTCTCGCACATTCTTCACGTCCGTTCGCAGCGTCACCCGGATCTT
CGCCGCTACCCTTGTGGGCCCCCCGGCGACGCTTCCTGCTCCGCCCCTAAGTCGGGAAGGTTCCTTGCGG
TTCGCGGCGTGCCGGACGTGACAAACGGAAGCCGCACGTCTCACTAGTACCCTCGCAGACGGACAGCGCC
AGGGAGCAATGGCAGCGCGCCGACCGCGATGGGCTGTGGCCAATAGCGGCTGCTCAGCAGGGCGCGCCGA
GAGCAGCGGCCGGGAAGGGGCGGTGCGGGAGGCGGGGTGTGGGGCGGTAGTGTGGGCCCTGTTCCTGCCC
GCGCGGTGTTCCGCATTCTGCAAGCCTCCGGAGCGCACGTCGGCAGTCGGCTCCCTCGTTGACCGAATCA
CCGACCTCTCTCCCCAGGGGGATCCACCGGAGCTTACCATGACCGAGTACAAGCCCACGGTGCGCCTCGC
CACCCGCGACGACGTCCCCAGGGCCGTACGCACCCTCGCCGCCGCGTTCGCCGACTACCCCGCCACGCGC
CACACCGTCGATCCGGACCGCCACATCGAGCGGGTCACCGAGCTGCAAGAACTCTTCCTCACGCGCGTCG
GGCTCGACATCGGCAAGGTGTGGGTCGCGGACGACGGCGCCGCGGTGGCGGTCTGGACCACGCCGGAGAG
CGTCGAAGCGGGGGCGGTGTTCGCCGAGATCGGCCCGCGCATGGCCGAGTTGAGCGGTTCCCGGCTGGCC
GCGCAGCAACAGATGGAAGGCCTCCTGGCGCCGCACCGGCCCAAGGAGCCCGCGTGGTTCCTGGCCACCG
TCGGCGTCTCGCCCGACCACCAGGGCAAGGGTCTGGGCAGCGCCGTCGTGCTCCCCGGAGTGGAGGCGGC
CGAGCGCGCCGGGGTGCCCGCCTTCCTGGAGACCTCCGCGCCCCGCAACCTCCCCTTCTACGAGCGGCTC
GGCTTCACCGTCACCGCCGACGTCGAGGTGCCCGAAGGACCGCGCACCTGGTGCATGACCCGCAAGCCCG
GTGCCTGACGCCCGCCCCACGACCCGCAGCGCCCGACCGAAAGGAGCGCACGACCCCATGCATCGGTACC
TTTAAGACCAATGACTTACAAGGCAGCTGTAGATCTTAGCCACTTTTTAAAAGAAAAGGGGGGACTGGAA
GGGCTAATTCACTCCCAACGAAGACAAGATCTGCTTTTTGCTTGTACTGGGTCTCTCTGGTTAGACCAGA
TCTGAGCCTGGGAGCTCTCTGGCTAACTAGGGAACCCACTGCTTAAGCCTCAATAAAGCTTGCCTTGAGT
GCTTCAAGTAGTGTGTGCCCGTCTGTTGTGTGACTCTGGTAACTAGAGATCCCTCAGACCCTTTTAGTCA
GTGTGGAAAATCTCTAGCAGTAGTAGTTCATGTCATCTTATTATTCAGTATTTATAACTTGCAAAGAAAT
GAATATCAGAGAGTGAGAGGAACTTGTTTATTGCAGCTTATAATGGTTACAAATAAAGCAATAGCATCAC
AAATTTCACAAATAAAGCATTTTTTTCACTGCATTCTAGTTGTGGTTTGTCCAAACTCATCAATGTATCT
TATCATGTCTGGCTCTAGCTATCCCGCCCCTAACTCCGCCCATCCCGCCCCTAACTCCGCCCAGTTCCGC
CCATTCTCCGCCCCATGGCTGACTAATTTTTTTTATTTATGCAGAGGCCGAGGCCGCCTCGGCCTCTGAG
CTATTCCAGAAGTAGTGAGGAGGCTTTTTTGGAGGCCTAGGGACGTACCCAATTCGCCCTATAGTGAGTC
GTATTACGCGCGCTCACTGGCCGTCGTTTTACAACGTCGTGACTGGGAAAACCCTGGCGTTACCCAACTT
AATCGCCTTGCAGCACATCCCCCTTTCGCCAGCTGGCGTAATAGCGAAGAGGCCCGCACCGATCGCCCTT
CCCAACAGTTGCGCAGCCTGAATGGCGAATGGG
[124 nt withheld, positions 2064-2187]
C
[91 nt withheld, positions 2189-2279]
A
[49 nt withheld, positions 2281-2329]
CCTTTGACGTTGGAGTCCACGTTCTTT
[37 nt withheld, positions 2357-2393]
ACCCTATCTCGGTCTATTCTTTTGATTTATAAGGGATTTTGCCGATTTCGGCCTATTGGTTAAAAAATGA
GCTGATTTAACAAAAATTTAACGCGAATTTTAACAAAATATTAACGCTTACAATTTAGGTGGCACTTTTC
GGGGAAATGTGCGCGGAACCCCTATTTGTTTATTTTTCTAAATACATTCAAATATGTATCCGCTCATGAG
ACAATAACCCTGATAAATGCTTCAATAATATTGAAAAAGGAAGAGTATGAGTATTCAACATTTCCGTGTC
GCCCTTATTCCCTTTTTTGCGGCATTTTGCCTTCCTGTTTTTGCTCACCCAGAAACGCTGGTGAAAGTAA
AAGATGCTGAAGATCAGTTGGGTGCACGAGTGGGTTACATCGAACTGGATCTCAACAGCGGTAAGATCCT
TGAGAGTTTTCGCCCCGAAGAACGTTTTCCAATGATGAGCACTTTTAAAGTTCTGCTATGTGGCGCGGTA
TTATCCCGTATTGACGCCGGGCAAGAGCAACTCGGTCGCCGCATACACTATTCTCAGAATGACTTGGTTG
AGTACTCACCAGTCACAGAAAAGCATCTTACGGATGGCATGACAGTAAGAGAATTATGCAGTGCTGCCAT
AACCATGAGTGATAACACTGCGGCCAACTTACTTCTGACAACGATCGGAGGACCGAAGGAGCTAACCGCT
TTTTTGCACAACATGGGGGATCATGTAACTCGCCTTGATCGTTGGGAACCGGAGCTGAATGAAGCCATAC
CAAACGACGAGCGTGACACCACGATGCCTGTAGCAATGGCAACAACGTTGCGCAAACTATTAACTGGCGA
ACTACTTACTCTAGCTTCCCGGCAACAATTAATAGACTGGATGGAGGCGGATAAAGTTGCAGGACCACTT
CTGCGCTCGGCCCTTCCGGCTGGCTGGTTTATTGCTGATAAATCTGGAGCCGGTGAGCGTGGGTCTCGCG
GTATCATTGCAGCACTGGGGCCAGATGGTAAGCCCTCCCGTATCGTAGTTATCTACACGACGGGGAGTCA
GGCAACTATGGATGAACGAAATAGACAGATCGCTGAGATAGGTGCCTCACTGATTAAGCATTGGTAACTG
TCAGACCAAGTTTACTCATATATACTTTAGATTGATTTAAAACTTCATTTTTAATTTAAAAGGATCTAGG
TGAAGATCCTTTTTGATAATCTCATGACCAAAATCCCTTAACGTGAGTTTTCGTTCCACTGAGCGTCAGA
CCCCGTAGAAAAGATCAAAGGATCTTCTTGAGATCCTTTTTTTCTGCGCGTAATCTGCTGCTTGCAAACA
AAAAAACCACCGCTACCAGCGGTGGTTTGTTTGCCGGATCAAGAGCTACCAACTCTTTTTCCGAAGGTAA
CTGGCTTCAGCAGAGCGCAGATACCAAATACTGTTCTTCTAGTGTAGCCGTAGTTAGGCCACCACTTCAA
GAACTCTGTAGCACCGCCTACATACCTCGCTCTGCTAATCCTGTTACCAGTGGCTGCTGCCAGTGGCGAT
AAGTCGTGTCTTACCGGGTTGGACTCAAGACGATAGTTACCGGATAAGGCGCAGCGGTCGGGCTGAACGG
GGGGTTCGTGCACACAGCCCAGCTTGGAGCGAACGACCTACACCGAACTGAGATACCTACAGCGTGAGCT
ATGAGAAAGCGCCACGCTTCCCGAAGGGAGAAAGGCGGACAGGTATCCGGTAAGCGGCAGGGTCGGAACA
GGAGAGCGCACGAGGGAGCTTCCAGGGGGAAACGCCTGGTATCTTTATAGTCCTGTCGGGTTTCGCCACC
TCTGACTTGAGCGTCGATTTTTGTGATGCTCGTCAGGGGGGCGGAGCCTATGGAAAAACGCCAGCAACGC
GGCCTTTTTACGGTTCCTGGCCTTTTGCTGGCCTTTTGCTCACATGTTCTTTCCTGCGTTATCCCCTGAT
TCTGTGGATAACCGTATTACCGCCTTTGAGTGAGCTGATACCGCTCGCCGCAGCCGAACGACCGAGCGCA
GCGAGTCAGTGAGCGAGGAAGCGGAAGAGCGCCCAATACGCAAACCGCCTCTCCCCGCGCGTTGGCCGAT
TCATTAATGCAGCTGGCACGACAGGTTTCCCGACTGGAAAGCGGGCAGTGAGCGCAACGCAATTAATGTG
AGTTAGCTCACTCATTAGGCACCCCAGGCTTTACACTTTATGCTTCCGGCTCGTATGTTGTGTGGAATTG
TGAGCGGATAACAATTTCACACAGGAAACAGCTATGACCATGATTACGCCAAGCGCGCAATTAACCCTCA
CTAAAGGGAACAAAAGCTGGAGCTGCAAGCTTAATGTAGTCTTATGCAATACTCTTGTAGTCTTGCAACA
TGGTAACGATGAGTTAGCAACATGCCTTACAAGGAGAGAAAAAGCACCGTGCATGCCGATTGGTGGAAGT
AAGGTGGTACGATCGTGCCTTATTAGGAAGGCAACAGACGGGTCTGACATGGATTGGACGAACCACTGAA
TTGCCGCATTGCAGAGATATTGTATTTAAGTGCCTAGCTCGATACATAAACGGGTCTCTCTGGTTAGACC
AGATCTGAGCCTGGGAGCTCTCTGGCTAACTAGGGAACCCACTGCTTAAGCCTCAATAAAGCTTGCCTTG
AGTGCTTCAAGTAGTGTGTGCCCGTCTGTTGTGTGACTCTGGTAACTAGAGATCCCTCAGACCCTTTTAG
TCAGTGTGGAAAATCTCTAGCAGTGGCGCCCGAACAGGGACTTGAAAGCGAAAGGGAAACCAGAGGAGCT
CTCTCGACGCAGGACTCGGCTTGCTGAAGCGCGCACGGCAAGAGGCGAGGGGCGGCGACTGGTGAGTACG
CCAAAAATTTTGACTAGCGGAGGCTAGAAGGAGAGAGATGGGTGCGAGAGCGTCAGTATTAAGCGGGGGA
GAATTAGATCGCGATGGGAAAAAATTCGGTTAAGGCCAGGGGGAAAGAAAAAATATAAATTAAAACATAT
AGTATGGGCAAGCAGGGAGCTAGAACGATTCGCAGTTAATCCTGGCCTGTTAGAAACATCAGAAGGCTGT
AGACAAATACTGGGACAGCTACAACCATCCCTTCAGACAGGATCAGAAGAACTTAGATCATTATATAATA
CAGTAGCAACCCTCTATTGTGTGCATCAAAGGATAGAGATAAAAGACACCAAGGAAGCTTTAGACAAGAT
AGAGGAAGAGCAAAACAAAAGTAAGACCACCGCACAGCAAGCGGCCGCTGATCTTCAGACCTGGAGGAGG
AGATATGAGGGACAATTGGAGAAGTGAATTATATAAATATAAAGTAGTAAAAATTGAACCATTAGGAGTA
GCACCCACCAAGGCAAAGAGAAGAGTGGTGCAGAGAGAAAAAAGAGCAGTGGGAATAGGAGCTTTGTTCC
TTGGGTTCTTGGGAGCAGCAGGAAGCACTATGGGCGCAGCGTCAATGACGCTGACGGTACAGGCCAGACA
ATTATTGTCTGGTATAGTGCAGCAGCAGAACAATTTGCTGAGGGCTATTGAGGCGCAACAGCATCTGTTG
CAACTCACAGTCTGGGGCATCAAGCAGCTCCAGGCAAGAATCCTGGCTGTGGAAAGATACCTAAAGGATC
AACAGCTCCTGGGGATTTGGGGTTGCTCTGGAAAACTCATTTGCACCACTGCTGTGCCTTGGAATGCTAG
TTGGAGTAATAAATCTCTGGAACAGATTTGGAATCACACGACCTGGATGGAGTGGGACAGAGAAATTAAC
AATTACACAAGCTTAATACACTCCTTAATTGAAGAATCGCAAAACCAGCAAGAAAAGAATGAACAAGAAT
TATTGGAATTAGATAAATGGGCAAGTTTGTGGAATTGGTTTAACATAACAAATTGGCTGTGGTATATAAA
ATTATTCATAATGATAGTAGGAGGCTTGGTAGGTTTAAGAATAGTTTTTGCTGTACTTTCTATAGTGAAT
AGAGTTAGGCAGGGATATTCACCATTATCGTTTCAGACCCACCTCCCAACCCCGAGGGGACCCGACAGGC
CCGAAGGAATAGAAGAAGAAGGTGGAGAGAGAGACAGAGACAGATCCATTCGATTAGTGAACGGATCTCG
ACGGTATCGATCACGAGACTAGCCTCGAGCGGCCGCCCCCTTCACCGAGGGCCTATTTCCCATGATTCCT
TCATATTTGCATATACGATACAAGGCTGTTAGAGAGATAATTGGAATTAATTTGACTGTAAACACAAAGA
TATTAGTACAAAATACGTGACGTAGAAAGTAATAATTTCTTGGGTAGTTTGCAGTTTTAAAATTATGTTT
TAAAATGGACTATCATATGCTTACCGTAACTTGAAAGTATTTCGATTTCTTGGCTTTATATATCTTGTGG
AAAGGACGAAACACCGGGCGTGGTGTTCAGTTCACTCAACTCGAGTTGAGTGAACTGAACACCACGCTTT
TTGAATTCTCGACCTCGAGACAAATGGCAGTATTCATCCACAATTTTAAAAGAAAAGGGGGGATTGGGGG
GTACAGTGCAGGGGAAAGAATAGTAGACATAATAGCAACAGACATACAAACTAAAGAATTACAAAAACAA
ATTACAAAAATTCAAAATTTTCGGGTTTATTACAGGGACAGCAGAGATCCACTTTGGCCGCGGCTCGAGG
GGG
Features (pLannotate 1.2.2; 25 found; start..end, strand, type, name):
    529..1128    +  CDS            PuroR: puromycin N-acetyltransferase; pac from Streptomyces alboniger; confers resistance to puromycin
   1171..1254    +  CDS            nef (fragment): NEF_HV1Z2 - Experimental evidence at protein level: Swiss-Prot protein existence level 1. Extracellular Nef protein targets CD4(+) T-lymphocytes for apoptosis by interacting with CXCR4 surface receptors. From Human immunodeficiency virus type 1 group M subtype D (isolate Z2/CDC-Z34) (HIV-1).
   1256..1489    +  LTR            3' LTR (ΔU3): self-inactivating 3' long terminal repeat (LTR) from HIV-1
   1561..1682    +  polyA_signal   SV40 poly(A) signal: SV40 polyadenylation signal
   1722..1857    +  rep_origin     SV40 ori: SV40 origin of replication
   1878..1896    -  promoter       T7 promoter: promoter for bacteriophage T7 RNA polymerase
   1904..2059    +  CDS            lacZα (fragment): LacZα fragment of β-galactosidase; lacZ fragment
   2064..2492    +  rep_origin     f1 ori (sequence partly withheld): f1 bacteriophage origin of replication; arrow indicates direction of (+) strand synthesis
   2545..2649    +  promoter       AmpR promoter: bla
   2650..3510    +  CDS            AmpR: β-lactamase; bla; confers resistance to ampicillin, carbenicillin, and related antibiotics
   3681..4269    +  rep_origin     ori: high-copy-number ColE1/pMB1/pBR322/pUC origin of replication
   4452..4544    +  CDS            lacI (fragment): lac repressor; lacI; The lac repressor binds to the lac operator to inhibit transcription in E. coli. This inhibition can be relieved by adding lactose or isopropyl-β-D-thiogalactopyranoside (IPTG).
   4557..4578    +  protein_bind   CAP binding site: CAP binding activates transcription in the presence of cAMP. E. coli catabolite activator protein
   4593..4623    +  promoter       lac promoter: promoter for the E. coli lac operon
   4631..4647    +  protein_bind   lac operator: The lac repressor binds to the lac operator to inhibit transcription in E. coli. This inhibition can be relieved by adding lactose or isopropyl-β-D-thiogalactopyranoside (IPTG). lac repressor encoded by lacI
   4692..4710    +  promoter       T3 promoter: promoter for bacteriophage T3 RNA polymerase
   4738..4964    +  promoter       RSV promoter: Rous sarcoma virus enhancer/promoter
   4965..5145    +  LTR            5' LTR (truncated): truncated 5' long terminal repeat (LTR) from HIV-1
   5192..5317    +  misc_feature   HIV-1 Ψ: packaging signal of human immunodeficiency virus type 1
   5301..5664    +  CDS            HIV-1 gag (fragment): gag protein from human immunodeficiency virus 1; gag
   5810..6043    +  misc_feature   RRE: The Rev response element (RRE) of HIV-1 allows for Rev-dependent mRNA export from the nucleus to the cytoplasm.
   6420..6520    +  CDS            Rev (fragment): human immunodeficiency virus 1 (HIV-1) Rev protein; rev; enhances nuclear export of unspliced and incompletely spliced viral mRNAs
   6570..6810    +  promoter       U6 promoter: RNA polymerase III promoter for human U6 snRNA
   6917..7034    +  misc_feature   cPPT/CTS: central polypurine tract and central termination sequence of HIV-1
   7083..507     +  promoter       hPGK promoter (across the origin): human phosphoglycerate kinase 1 promoter
