[The description below was written by a language model from this plasmid's Addgene catalogue record and pLannotate feature annotations shown in this document.]
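Description:
pLKO.1 puro-shGPR43-1 is a lentiviral RNAi plasmid built on the unmodified pLKO.1-puro backbone, about 7.1 kb in total, that delivers a short hairpin RNA against human GPR43 (FFAR2, a free fatty acid receptor). The hairpin oligonucleotide was inserted between the AgeI and EcoRI sites, both recorded as destroyed during cloning. This places it immediately downstream of the human U6 promoter, an RNA polymerase III promoter suited to producing short, defined transcripts that are processed into siRNA by the cellular RNAi machinery. The feature table does not annotate the hairpin itself, but the gap between the U6 promoter and the cPPT/CTS element corresponds to where it sits.

The transfer cassette has a third-generation, self-inactivating layout. An RSV promoter fused to a truncated HIV-1 5' LTR drives genomic RNA production in packaging cells. It is followed by the Ψ packaging signal with a gag fragment, the Rev response element for nuclear export, the U6-shRNA unit, the cPPT/CTS, and a ΔU3 3' LTR that disables LTR promoter activity after integration. A human PGK promoter drives puromycin N-acetyltransferase, allowing selection of stably transduced mammalian cells. Viral proteins are absent, so they must be supplied in trans by separate packaging and envelope plasmids.

In bacteria the plasmid carries ampicillin resistance, a ColE1/pUC-type origin and an f1 origin. The catalogue nonetheless lists it as low copy, and recombination-deficient strains are used because of the repeated LTR sequences. The depositor reports validation of the construct in HK-2 cells, consistent with its use for stable GPR43 knockdown in human cell lines.
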