Addgene plasmid #239860: pLKO.1 puro-shGPR43-1
Depositing lab: Weiwei Li.
Backbone
  Vector backbone: pLKO.1-puro
  Backbone manufacturer: Addgene
  Backbone size w/o insert (bp): 7000
  Total vector size (bp): 7100
  Modifications to backbone: None
  Vector type: Mammalian Expression, Lentiviral, RNAi
  Selectable markers: Puromycin
Growth in bacteria
  Bacterial resistance: Ampicillin, 100 μg/mL
  Growth temperature: 37°C
  Growth strain: NEB Stable
  Growth instructions: Depositing lab uses Stbl3 strain for stable propagation. Avoid long-term culture to prevent recombination.
  Copy number: Low Copy
Gene/Insert
  Gene/Insert name: GPR43 (alt name: FFAR2)
  gRNA/shRNA sequence: CGTGGTGTTCAGTTCACTCAA
  Species: H. sapiens (human)
  GenBank ID: NM_005306 2867
  Entrez Gene: FFAR2 (a.k.a. FFA2R, GPR43)
  Promoter: U6
  Cloning method: Restriction Enzyme; 5′ cloning site AgeI (destroyed during cloning); 3′ cloning site EcoRI (destroyed during cloning)
  Sequencing primers: 5′ GACTATCATATGCTTACCGT; 3′ TTGGAAGGGCGATCGGTGCG
Terms and licenses: Academic/Nonprofit Terms; Industry Terms: Not Available to Industry
Depositor comments: Constructed using standard pLKO.1 backbone. Validated in HK-2 cells targeting human GPR43.
How to cite: pLKO.1 puro-shGPR43-1 was a gift from Weiwei Li (Addgene plasmid # 239860)
